Addgene plasmid #213525: pRSF_his6_sumo_SARS_CoV2_NSP14_P335H
Purpose: Expresses NSP14 of SARS-CoV-2 with a single point mutation P335H
Depositing lab: Thomas Tuschl. Depositing organization: Rockefeller University. Publication: Small-molecule inhibition of SARS-CoV-2 NSP14 RNA cap methyltransferase. Meyer C, Garzia A, Miller MW, Huggins DJ, Myers RW, Hoffmann HH, Ashbrook AW, Jannath SY, Liverton N, Kargman S, Zimmerman M, Nelson AM, Sharma V, Dolgov E, Cangialosi J, Penalva-Lopez S, Alvarez N, Chang CW, Oswal N, Gonzalez I, Rasheed R, Goldgirsh K, Davis JA, Ramos-Espiritu L, Menezes MR, Larson C, Nitsche J, Ganichkin O, Alwaseem H, Molina H, Steinbacher S, Glickman JF, Perlin DS, Rice CM, Meinke PT, Tuschl T. Nature. 2024 Dec 11. doi: 10.1038/s41586-024-08320-0. PubMed 39663451.
Backbone
  Vector backbone: pRSF-His6-sumo
  Backbone size w/o insert (bp): 3900
  Total vector size (bp): 5500
  Vector type: Bacterial Expression
Growth in bacteria
  Bacterial resistance: Kanamycin, 50 μg/mL
  Growth temperature: 37°C
  Growth strain: DH5alpha
  Copy number: Unknown
Gene/Insert
  Gene/Insert name: SARS-CoV-2 NSP14
  Species: SARS-CoV-2
  Insert size (bp): 1581
  Mutation: changed P335 to H
  Entrez Gene: ORF1ab (a.k.a. GU280_gp01)
  Tag / fusion protein: His6-sumo (N terminal on backbone)
  Cloning method: Restriction Enzyme; 5′ cloning site BamHI (not destroyed); 3′ cloning site XhoI (not destroyed)
  Sequencing primers: 5′ GGCTGATGGAAGCGTTCGCTA; 3′ T7-term
Terms and licenses: Academic/Nonprofit Terms; Industry Terms: Not Available to Industry
How to cite: pRSF_his6_sumo_SARS_CoV2_NSP14_P335H was a gift from Thomas Tuschl (Addgene plasmid # 213525 ; http://n2t.net/addgene:213525 ; RRID:Addgene_213525)
