[The description below was written by a language model from this plasmid's Addgene catalogue record and pLannotate feature annotations shown in this document.]
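Description:
pRSF_his6_sumo_SARS_CoV2_NSP14_P335H is a bacterial expression plasmid of about 5.5 kb built on the pRSF-His6-sumo backbone for producing a point-mutant form of the SARS-CoV-2 nonstructural protein NSP14 in E. coli. It replicates from the RSF1030 origin, which is compatible with other common plasmid origins and so allows co-maintenance with additional plasmids. Selection is by kanamycin through an aminoglycoside phosphotransferase gene. The backbone also carries lacI with its own promoter. The short tetracycline-resistance and AmpR-promoter fragments annotated in the backbone appear to be non-functional remnants.

The expression cassette is a standard T7/lac arrangement: a T7 promoter followed by a lac operator and the T7 gene 10 ribosome binding site, closed by a T7 terminator. Transcription therefore requires a host that supplies T7 RNA polymerase and is inducible with IPTG. The open reading frame begins with a His6 tag, a thrombin recognition site and a yeast SMT3-derived SUMO domain. This is fused in frame to the 1,581 bp NSP14 coding segment from ORF1ab, cloned between BamHI and XhoI sites that remain intact. The insert carries the substitution P335H. The automated annotation describes this region using generic replicase polyprotein text about the 2'-O-methyltransferase, but the catalogue entry identifies it as NSP14. S-tag and SET1 fragments are annotated downstream of the insert, and the record does not indicate whether they are translated.

The His6-SUMO fusion supports affinity purification, and the SUMO part is a cleavable tag. The associated work concerns small-molecule inhibition of the NSP14 RNA cap methyltransferase, so the mutant protein was probably made for that context. The record does not state the specific role of P335H.
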