Features (pLannotate 1.2.2; 19 found; start..end, strand, type, name):
    851..928     -  promoter       lacI promoter: lacI
    936..971     -  CDS            TcR (fragment): tetracycline efflux protein; tet; confers resistance to tetracycline
    974..992     +  promoter       T7 promoter: promoter for bacteriophage T7 RNA polymerase
    993..1017    +  protein_bind   lac operator: The lac repressor binds to the lac operator to inhibit transcription in E. coli. This inhibition can be relieved by adding lactose or isopropyl-β-D-thiogalactopyranoside (IPTG). lac repressor encoded by lacI
   1032..1054    +  RBS            RBS: efficient ribosome binding site from bacteriophage T7 gene 10 (Olins and Rangwala, 1989)
   1073..1089    +  CDS            capTEV™ (fragment): composite tag for in vivo biotinylation, TEV protease cleavage, and 6xHis tagging
   1100..1117    +  CDS            thrombin site: thrombin recognition and cleavage site
   1130..1422    +  CDS            SUMO (fragment): cleavable ubiquitin-like protein tag; S. cerevisiae SMT3 (truncated)
   1427..3007    +  CDS            rep (fragment): R1AB_SARS2 - Experimental evidence at protein level: Swiss-Prot protein existence level 1. [2'-O-methyltransferase]: Methyltransferase that mediates mRNA cap 2'-O-ribose methylation to the 5'-cap structure of viral mRNAs. N7-methyl guanosine cap is a prerequisite for binding of nsp16. Therefore plays an essential role in viral mRNAs cap methylation which is essential to evade immune system. From Severe acute respiratory syndrome coronavirus 2 (2019-nCoV) (SARS-CoV-2).
   3026..3067    +  CDS            S-Tag (fragment): affinity and epitope tag derived from pancreatic ribonuclease A
   3097..3114    +  CDS            SET1 (fragment): solubility-enhancement tag derived from T7 phage gene 10B
   3122..3169    +  terminator     T7 terminator: transcription terminator for bacteriophage T7 RNA polymerase
   3333..3390    +  promoter       AmpR promoter (fragment): bla
   3399..4214    -  CDS            KanR: aminoglycoside phosphotransferase; aph(3')-Ia; confers resistance to kanamycin in bacteria or G418 (Geneticin®) in eukaryotes
   4215..4306    -  promoter       AmpR promoter: bla
   4322..5071    -  rep_origin     RSF ori: Plasmids containing the RSF 1030 origin of replication can be propagated in E. coli cells that contain additional plasmids with compatible origins.
   5154..5218    -  CDS            TcR (fragment): tetracycline efflux protein; tet; confers resistance to tetracycline
   5233..5254    -  protein_bind   CAP binding site: CAP binding activates transcription in the presence of cAMP. E. coli catabolite activator protein
   5267..850     -  CDS            lacI (across the origin): lac repressor; lacI; The lac repressor binds to the lac operator to inhibit transcription in E. coli. This inhibition can be relieved by adding lactose or isopropyl-β-D-thiogalactopyranoside (IPTG).
>Addgene plasmid #213525 | pRSF_his6_sumo_SARS_CoV2_NSP14_P335H | addgene full sequence | sequence record 421855 | Addgene NGS Result
GGATATAACATGAGCTGTCTTCGGTATCGTCGTATCCCACTACCGAGATGTCCGCACCAACGCGCAGCCC
GGACTCGGTAATGGCGCGCATTGCGCCCAGCGCCATCTGATCGTTGGCAACCAGCATCGCAGTGGGAACG
ATGCCCTCATTCAGCATTTGCATGGTTTGTTGAAAACCGGACATGGCACTCCAGTCGCCTTCCCGTTCCG
CTATCGGCTGAATTTGATTGCGAGTGAGATATTTATGCCAGCCAGCCAGACGCAGACGCGCCGAGACAGA
ACTTAATGGGCCCGCTAACAGCGCGATTTGCTGGTGACCCAATGCGACCAGATGCTCCACGCCCAGTCGC
GTACCGTCTTCATGGGAGAAAATAATACTGTTGATGGGTGTCTGGTCAGAGACATCAAGAAATAACGCCG
GAACATTAGTGCAGGCAGCTTCCACAGCAATGGCATCCTGGTCATCCAGCGGATAGTTAATGATCAGCCC
ACTGACGCGTTGCGCGAGAAGATTGTGCACCGCCGCTTTACAGGCTTCGACGCCGCTTCGTTCTACCATC
GACACCACCACGCTGGCACCCAGTTGATCGGCGCGAGATTTAATCGCCGCGACAATTTGCGACGGCGCGT
GCAGGGCCAGACTGGAGGTGGCAACGCCAATCAGCAACGACTGTTTGCCCGCCAGTTGTTGTGCCACGCG
GTTGGGAATGTAATTCAGCTCCGCCATCGCCGCTTCCACTTTTTCCCGCGTTTTCGCAGAAACGTGGCTG
GCCTGGTTCACCACGCGGGAAACGGTCTGATAAGAGACACCGGCATACTCTGCGACATCGTATAACGTTA
CTGGTTTCACATTCACCACCCTGAATTGACTCTCTTCCGGGCGCTATCATGCCATACCGCGAAAGGTTTT
GCGCCATTCGATGGTGTCCGGGATCTCGACGCTCTCCCTTATGCGACTCCTGCATTAGGAAATTAATACG
ACTCACTATAGGGGAATTGTGAGCGGATAACAATTCCCCTGTAGAAATAATTTTGTTTAACTTTAATAAG
GAGATATACCATGGGCAGCAGCCATCATCATCATCATCACAGCAGCGGCCTGGTGCCGCGCGGCAGCCAC
ATGGCAAGCATGTCGGACTCAGAAGTCAATCAAGAAGCTAAGCCAGAGGTCAAGCCAGAAGTCAAGCCTG
AGACTCACATCAATTTAAAGGTGTCCGATGGATCTTCAGAGATCTTCTTCAAGATCAAAAAGACCACTCC
TTTAAGAAGGCTGATGGAAGCGTTCGCTAAAAGACAGGGTAAGGAAATGGACTCCTTAAGATTCTTGTAC
GACGGTATTAGAATCCAAGCTGATCAGACCCCTGAAGATTTGGACATGGAGGATAACGATATTATTGAGG
CTCACAGAGAACAGATTGGTGGATCCGCTGAAAATGTAACAGGACTCTTTAAAGATTGTAGTAAGGTAAT
CACTGGGTTACATCCTACACAGGCACCTACACACCTCAGTGTTGACACTAAATTCAAAACTGAAGGTTTA
TGTGTTGACATACCTGGCATACCTAAGGACATGACCTATAGAAGACTCATCTCTATGATGGGTTTTAAAA
TGAATTATCAAGTTAATGGTTACCCTAACATGTTTATCACCCGCGAAGAAGCTATAAGACATGTACGTGC
ATGGATTGGCTTCGATGTCGAGGGGTGTCATGCTACTAGAGAAGCTGTTGGTACCAATTTACCTTTACAG
CTAGGTTTTTCTACAGGTGTTAACCTAGTTGCTGTACCTACAGGTTATGTTGATACACCTAATAATACAG
ATTTTTCCAGAGTTAGTGCTAAACCACCGCCTGGAGATCAATTTAAACACCTCATACCACTTATGTACAA
AGGACTTCCTTGGAATGTAGTGCGTATAAAGATTGTACAAATGTTAAGTGACACACTTAAAAATCTCTCT
GACAGAGTCGTATTTGTCTTATGGGCACATGGCTTTGAGTTGACATCTATGAAGTATTTTGTGAAAATAG
GACCTGAGCGCACCTGTTGTCTATGTGATAGACGTGCCACATGCTTTTCCACTGCTTCAGACACTTATGC
CTGTTGGCATCATTCTATTGGATTTGATTACGTCTATAATCCGTTTATGATTGATGTTCAACAATGGGGT
TTTACAGGTAACCTACAAAGCAACCATGATCTGTATTGTCAAGTCCATGGTAATGCACATGTAGCTAGTT
GTGATGCAATCATGACTAGGTGTCTAGCTGTCCACGAGTGCTTTGTTAAGCGTGTTGACTGGACTATTGA
ATATCCTATAATTGGTGATGAACTGAAGATTAATGCGGCTTGTAGAAAGGTTCAACACATGGTTGTTAAA
GCTGCATTATTAGCAGACAAATTCCCAGTTCTTCACGACATTGGTAACCATAAAGCTATTAAGTGTGTAC
CTCAAGCTGATGTAGAATGGAAGTTCTATGATGCACAGCCTTGTAGTGACAAAGCTTATAAAATAGAAGA
ATTATTCTATTCTTATGCCACACATTCTGACAAATTCACAGATGGTGTATGCCTATTTTGGAATTGCAAT
GTCGATAGATATCCTGCTAATTCCATTGTTTGTAGATTTGACACTAGAGTGCTATCTAACCTTAACTTGC
CTGGTTGTGATGGTGGCAGTTTGTATGTAAATAAACATGCATTCCACACACCAGCTTTTGATAAAAGTGC
TTTTGTTAATTTAAAACAATTACCATTTTTCTATTACTCTGACAGTCCATGTGAGTCTCATGGAAAACAA
GTAGTGTCAGATATAGATTATGTACCACTAAAGTCTGCTACGTGTATAACACGTTGCAATTTAGGTGGTG
CTGTCTGTAGACATCATGCTAATGAGTACAGATTGTATCTCGATGCTTATAACATGATGATCTCAGCTGG
CTTTAGCTTGTGGGTTTACAAACAATTTGATACTTATAACCTCTGGAACACTTTTACAAGACTTCAGTGA
CCGCTCGAGTCTGGTAAAGAAACCGCTGCTGCGAAATTTGAACGCCAGCACATGGACTCGTCTACTAGCG
CAGCTTAATTAACCTAGGCTGCTGCCACCGCTGAGCAATAACTAGCATAACCCCTTGGGGCCTCTAAACG
GGTCTTGAGGGGTTTTTTGCTGAAACCTCAGGCATTTGAGAAGCACACGGTCACACTGCTTCCGGTAGTC
AATAAACCGGTAAACCAGCAATAGACATAAGCGGCTATTTAACGACCCTGCCCTGAACCGACGACAAGCT
GACGACCGGGTCTCCGCAAGTGGCACTTTTCGGGGAAATGTGCGCGGAACCCCTATTTGTTTATTTTTCT
AAATACATTCAAATATGTATCCGCTCATGAATTAATTCTTAGAAAAACTCATCGAGCATCAAATGAAACT
GCAATTTATTCATATCAGGATTATCAATACCATATTTTTGAAAAAGCCGTTTCTGTAATGAAGGAGAAAA
CTCACCGAGGCAGTTCCATAGGATGGCAAGATCCTGGTATCGGTCTGCGATTCCGACTCGTCCAACATCA
ATACAACCTATTAATTTCCCCTCGTCAAAAATAAGGTTATCAAGTGAGAAATCACCATGAGTGACGACTG
AATCCGGTGAGAATGGCAAAAGTTTATGCATTTCTTTCCAGACTTGTTCAACAGGCCAGCCATTACGCTC
GTCATCAAAATCACTCGCATCAACCAAACCGTTATTCATTCGTGATTGCGCCTGAGCGAGACGAAATACG
CGGTCGCTGTTAAAAGGACAATTACAAACAGGAATCGAATGCAACCGGCGCAGGAACACTGCCAGCGCAT
CAACAATATTTTCACCTGAATCAGGATATTCTTCTAATACCTGGAATGCTGTTTTCCCGGGGATCGCAGT
GGTGAGTAACCATGCATCATCAGGAGTACGGATAAAATGCTTGATGGTCGGAAGAGGCATAAATTCCGTC
AGCCAGTTTAGTCTGACCATCTCATCTGTAACATCATTGGCAACGCTACCTTTGCCATGTTTCAGAAACA
ACTCTGGCGCATCGGGCTTCCCATACAATCGATAGATTGTCGCACCTGATTGCCCGACATTATCGCGAGC
CCATTTATACCCATATAAATCAGCATCCATGTTGGAATTTAATCGCGGCCTAGAGCAAGACGTTTCCCGT
TGAATATGGCTCATACTCTTCCTTTTTCAATATTATTGAAGCATTTATCAGGGTTATTGTCTCATGAGCG
GATACATATTTGAATGTATTTAGAAAAATAAACAAATAGGCATGCAGCGCTCTTCCGCTTCCTCGCTCAC
TGACTCGCTACGCTCGGTCGTTCGACTGCGGCGAGCGGTGTCAGCTCACTCAAAAGCGGTAATACGGTTA
TCCACAGAATCAGGGGATAAAGCCGGAAAGAACATGTGAGCAAAAAGCAAAGCACCGGAAGAAGCCAACG
CCGCAGGCGTTTTTCCATAGGCTCCGCCCCCCTGACGAGCATCACAAAAATCGACGCTCAAGCCAGAGGT
GGCGAAACCCGACAGGACTATAAAGATACCAGGCGTTTCCCCCTGGAAGCTCCCTCGTGCGCTCTCCTGT
TCCGACCCTGCCGCTTACCGGATACCTGTCCGCCTTTCTCCCTTCGGGAAGCGTGGCGCTTTCTCATAGC
TCACGCTGTTGGTATCTCAGTTCGGTGTAGGTCGTTCGCTCCAAGCTGGGCTGTGTGCACGAACCCCCCG
TTCAGCCCGACCGCTGCGCCTTATCCGGTAACTATCGTCTTGAGTCCAACCCGGTAAGACACGACTTATC
GCCACTGGCAGCAGCCATTGGTAACTGATTTAGAGGACTTTGTCTTGAAGTTATGCACCTGTTAAGGCTA
AACTGAAAGAACAGATTTTGGTGAGTGCGGTCCTCCAACCCACTTACCTTGGTTCAAAGAGTTGGTAGCT
CAGCGAACCTTGAGAAAACCACCGTTGGTAGCGGTGGTTTTTCTTTATTTATGAGATGATGAATCAATCG
GTCTATCAAGTCAACGAACAGCTATTCCGTTACTCTAGATTTCAGTGCAATTTATCTCTTCAAATGTAGC
ACCTGAAGTCAGCCCCATACGATATAAGTTGTAATTCTCATGTTAGTCATGCCCCGCGCCCACCGGAAGG
AGCTGACTGGGTTGAAGGCTCTCAAGGGCATCGGTCGAGATCCCGGTGCCTAATGAGTGAGCTAACTTAC
ATTAATTGCGTTGCGCTCACTGCCCGCTTTCCAGTCGGGAAACCTGTCGTGCCAGCTGCATTAATGAATC
GGCCAACGCGCGGGGAGAGGCGGTTTGCGTATTGGGCGCCAGGGTGGTTTTTCTTTTCACCAGTGAGACG
GGCAACAGCTGATTGCCCTTCACCGCCTGGCCCTGAGAGAGTTGCAGCAAGCGGTCCACGCTGGTTTGCC
CCAGCAGGCGAAAATCCTGTTTGATGGTGGTTAACGGCG
